Addgene plasmid #138738: pHIE057 ZF43x12-S mKate2 EF1a VP16-ZF43 EF1a EBFP2-P2A-BlastR
Purpose: Integration Vector, assembled with pHIE049 (TUPV1), pJM466 (TUPV2), pJM452 (TUPV3), pPD613
Depositing lab: Joshua Leonard. Depositing organization: Northwestern University. Publication: The COMET toolkit for composing customizable genetic programs in mammalian cells. Donahue PS, Draut JW, Muldoon JJ, Edelstein HI, Bagheri N, Leonard JN. Nat Commun. 2020 Feb 7;11(1):779. doi: 10.1038/s41467-019-14147-5. PubMed 32034124.
Backbone
  Vector backbone: pPD630 Integration Vector
  Vector type: Mammalian Expression, Synthetic Biology
Growth in bacteria
  Bacterial resistance: Kanamycin, 50 μg/mL
  Growth temperature: 30°C
  Growth strain: NEB Stable
  Copy number: High Copy
Gene/Insert
  Gene/Insert name: ZF43x12-Spaced
  Species: Synthetic
  Cloning method: Restriction Enzyme; 5′ cloning site unknown (unknown if destroyed)
Terms and licenses: Academic/Nonprofit Terms; Industry Terms: Not Available to Industry
Depositor comments: Leonard lab plasmid reference number: L1540
How to cite: pHIE057 ZF43x12-S mKate2 EF1a VP16-ZF43 EF1a EBFP2-P2A-BlastR was a gift from Joshua Leonard (Addgene plasmid # 138738 ; http://n2t.net/addgene:138738 ; RRID:Addgene_138738)
