[The description below was written by a language model from this plasmid's Addgene catalogue record and pLannotate feature annotations shown in this document.]
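Description:
pHIE057 ZF43x12-S mKate2 EF1a VP16-ZF43 EF1a EBFP2-P2A-BlastR is a 13.7 kb mammalian expression and synthetic biology plasmid from the COMET toolkit of zinc-finger-based transcriptional parts. It is described as an integration vector built on the pPD630 backbone by combining three transcription-unit plasmids. It is propagated in bacteria through a high-copy ColE1/pUC-type origin with kanamycin selection (KanR, aph(3')-Ia). The record does not state the integration mechanism or any recombinase or landing-pad sites, and none are annotated in the feature table.

The payload is a self-contained activator/reporter circuit arranged as tandem transcription units, each ending in a bGH polyadenylation signal and separated by repeated spacer segments annotated as short pBluescript MCS fragments. The named insert, ZF43x12-Spaced, is a synthetic promoter which by its name carries twelve spaced binding sites for the ZF43 zinc finger. It is not annotated as a feature but presumably lies upstream of the mKate2 red fluorescent reporter. A second unit uses the human EF-1α promoter with intron A to express VP16-ZF43, a fusion of the herpes simplex VP16 activation domain to the ZF43 DNA-binding domain, with a FLAG epitope fragment annotated at its N-terminal end. This activator should bind the ZF43 sites and switch on mKate2. A third EF-1α unit expresses EBFP2 joined by a P2A self-cleaving peptide to blasticidin S deaminase, giving a blue fluorescent marker and blasticidin selection for cells carrying the cassette.

The table also shows a puromycin N-acetyltransferase coding sequence followed by a rabbit β-globin poly(A) signal with no annotated promoter upstream. The record does not explain its role. The short TRE3GV hits are probably incidental matches. The construct suits stable genomic testing of COMET promoter and activator pairs.
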