Features (pLannotate 1.2.2; 26 found; start..end, strand, type, name):
    646..671     -  misc_feature   MCS (fragment): pBluescript multiple cloning site
   1079..1678    +  CDS            PuroR: puromycin N-acetyltransferase; pac from Streptomyces alboniger; confers resistance to puromycin
   1708..1785    +  CDS            HBB (fragment): HBB_PONPY - Experimental evidence at transcript level: Swiss-Prot protein existence level 2. Involved in oxygen transport from the lung to the various peripheral tissues. From Pongo pygmaeus (Bornean orangutan).
   1856..1911    +  polyA_signal   β-globin poly(A) signal: rabbit β-globin polyadenylation signal (Gil and Proudfoot, 1987)
   2572..2597    -  misc_feature   MCS (fragment): pBluescript multiple cloning site
   3386..4081    +  CDS            mKate2: mKate2 is a basic (constitutively fluorescent) red fluorescent protein published in 2009, derived from Entacmaea quadricolor. It is reported to be a rapidly-maturing monomer with moderate acid sensitivity.
   4135..4246    +  polyA_signal   bGH poly(A) signal: bovine growth hormone polyadenylation signal
   4731..4756    -  misc_feature   MCS (fragment): pBluescript multiple cloning site
   5427..5638    +  promoter       EF-1α core promoter: core promoter for human elongation factor EF-1α
   5639..5752    +  intron         EF-1α intron A (fragment): intron upstream of the start codon of human EF-1α
   6378..6581    +  intron         EF-1α intron A: truncated intron upstream of the start codon of human EF-1α
   6590..6624    +  promoter       TRE3GV promoter (fragment): 3rd-generation Tet-responsive promoter that can be activated by binding of Tet-On® 3G, optimized for retroviral and lentiviral vectors
   6742..6765    +  CDS            3xFLAG (fragment): three tandem FLAG® epitope tags
   6829..7062    +  CDS            VP16_HHV11 (fragment): Experimental evidence at protein level: Swiss-Prot protein existence level 1. May play a role in the aggregation of tegument proteins around nucleocapsids during virus morphogenesis. From Human herpesvirus 1 (strain 17) (HHV-1) (Human herpes simplex virus 1).
   7389..7500    +  polyA_signal   bGH poly(A) signal: bovine growth hormone polyadenylation signal
   7985..8010    -  misc_feature   MCS (fragment): pBluescript multiple cloning site
   8681..8892    +  promoter       EF-1α core promoter: core promoter for human elongation factor EF-1α
   8893..9006    +  intron         EF-1α intron A (fragment): intron upstream of the start codon of human EF-1α
   9632..9835    +  intron         EF-1α intron A: truncated intron upstream of the start codon of human EF-1α
   9844..9878    +  promoter       TRE3GV promoter (fragment): 3rd-generation Tet-responsive promoter that can be activated by binding of Tet-On® 3G, optimized for retroviral and lentiviral vectors
   9951..10667   +  CDS            EBFP2: EBFP2 is a basic (constitutively fluorescent) blue fluorescent protein published in 2007, derived from Aequorea victoria. It is reported to be a rapidly-maturing monomer with moderate acid sensitivity.
  10764..11162   +  CDS            BSD: blasticidin S deaminase; Aspergillus terreus BSD; confers resistance to blasticidin
  11213..11324   +  polyA_signal   bGH poly(A) signal: bovine growth hormone polyadenylation signal
  11809..11834   -  misc_feature   MCS (fragment): pBluescript multiple cloning site
  12296..13105   -  CDS            KanR: aminoglycoside phosphotransferase; aph(3')-Ia; confers resistance to kanamycin in bacteria or G418 (Geneticin®) in eukaryotes
  13264..162     -  rep_origin     ori (across the origin): high-copy-number ColE1/pMB1/pBR322/pUC origin of replication
>Addgene plasmid #138738 | pHIE057 ZF43x12-S mKate2 EF1a VP16-ZF43 EF1a EBFP2-P2A-BlastR | addgene full sequence | sequence record 319469 | Addgene NGS Result
GGCTACACTAGAAGAACAGTATTTGGTATCTGCGCTCTGCTGAAGCCAGTTACCTTCGGAAAAAGAGTTG
GTAGCTCTTGATCCGGCAAACAAACCACCGCTGGTAGCGGTGGTTTTTTTGTTTGCAAGCAGCAGATTAC
GCGCAGAAAAAAAGGATCTCAAGAAGATCCTTTGATCTTTTCTACGGGGTCTGACGCTCAGTGGAACGAA
AACTCACGTTAAGGGATTTTGGTCATGAGATTATCAAAAAGGATCTTCACCTAGATCCTTTCTCGAGCTT
TCGGAGTGAGATGGAGTGGCCACTGTGGAACTGGGCCTAGCATCGCGATAAGCTCTAGAGGGACAGCCCC
CCCCCAAAGCCCCCAGGGATGTAATTACGTCCCTCCCCCGCTAGGGGGCAGCAGCGAGCCGCCCGGGGCT
CCGCTCCGGTCCGGCGCTCCCCCCGCATCCCCGAGCCGGCAGCGTGCGGGGACAGCCCGGGCACGGGGAA
GGTGGCACGGGATCGCTTTCCTCTGAACGCTTCTCGCTGCTCTTTGAGCCTGCAGACACCTGGGGGGATA
CGGGGAAAAAGCTTTAGGCTGAAAGAGAGATTTAGAATGACAGAATCATAGAACGGCCTGCGTACGGATG
GGGCTCTAGCTCTAGAGCTTGATATCGAATTCCTGCAGCCCCGCTAGAGGGACAGCCCCCCCCCAAAGCC
CCCAGGGATGTAATTACGTCCCTCCCCCGCTAGGGGGCAGCAGCGAGCCGCCCGGGGCTCCGCTCCGGTC
CGGCGCTCCCCCCGCATCCCCGAGCCGGCAGCGTGCGGGGACAGCCCGGGCACGGGGAAGGTGGCACGGG
ATCGCTTTCCTCTGAACGCTTCTCGCTGCTCTTTGAGCCTGCAGACACCTGGGGGGATACGGGGAAAAAG
CTTTAGGCTGAAAGAGAGATTTAGAATGACAGAATCATAGAACGGCCTGGGCGCGCCTGGTGGCGAACGA
TCAACAGACGGGAGATCTACTATTGGGACAGCAGAGATCCAGTTGGTAATGGCTTGTCGACGACGGCGGT
CTCCGTCGTCAGGATCATAGGTGCCACCATGACCGAGTACAAGCCCACGGTGCGCCTCGCCACCCGCGAC
GACGTCCCCCGGGCCGTACGCACCCTCGCCGCCGCGTTCGCCGACTACCCCGCCACGCGCCACACCGTCG
ACCCGGACCGCCACATCGAGCGGGTCACCGAGCTGCAAGAACTCTTCCTCACGCGCGTCGGGCTCGACAT
CGGCAAGGTGTGGGTCGCGGACGACGGCGCCGCGGTGGCGGTCTGGACCACGCCGGAGAGCGTCGAAGCG
GGGGCGGTGTTCGCCGAGATCGGCCCGCGCATGGCCGAGTTGAGCGGTTCCCGGCTGGCCGCGCAGCAAC
AGATGGAAGGCCTCCTGGCGCCGCACCGGCCCAAGGAGCCCGCGTGGTTCCTGGCCACCGTCGGCGTCTC
GCCCGACCACCAGGGCAAGGGTCTGGGCAGCGCCGTCGTGCTCCCCGGAGTGGAGGCGGCCGAGCGCGCC
GGGGTGCCCGCCTTCCTGGAGACATCCGCGCCCCGCAACCTCCCCTTCTACGAGCGGCTCGGCTTCACCG
TCACCGCCGACGTCGAGGTGCCCGAAGGACCGCGCACCTGGTGCATGACCCGCAAGCCCGGTGCCTGAGC
TTCCACTGGATTGTACAATTACCAACTGAATTCACTCCTCAGGTGCAGGCTGCCTATCAGAAGGTGGTGG
CTGGTGTGGCCAATGCCCTGGCTCACAAATACCACTGAGATCTTTTTCCCTCTGCCAAAAATTATGGGGA
CATCATGAAGCCCCTTGAGCATCTGACTTCTGGCTAATAAAGGAAATTTATTTTCATTGCAATAGTGTGT
TGGAATTTTTTGTGTCTCTCACTCGGAAGGACATATGGGAGGGCAAATCATTTAAAACATCAGAATGAGT
ATTTGGTTTAGAGTTTGGCAACATATGCCCATATGCTGGCTGCCATGAACAAAGGTTGGCTATAAAGAGG
TCATCAGTATATGAAACAGCCCCCTGCTGTCCATTCCTTATTCCATAGAAAAGCCTTGACTTGAGGTTAG
ATTTTTTTTATATTTTGTTTTGTGTTATTTTTTTCTTTAACATCCCTAAAATTTTCCTTACATGTTTTAC
TAGCCAGATTTTTCCTCCTCTCCTGACTACTCCCAGTCATAGCTGTCCCTCTTCTCTTATGGAGATCCGG
GCCTAGCATCGCGATAAGCTCTAGAGGGACAGCCCCCCCCCAAAGCCCCCAGGGATGTAATTACGTCCCT
CCCCCGCTAGGGGGCAGCAGCGAGCCGCCCGGGGCTCCGCTCCGGTCCGGCGCTCCCCCCGCATCCCCGA
GCCGGCAGCGTGCGGGGACAGCCCGGGCACGGGGAAGGTGGCACGGGATCGCTTTCCTCTGAACGCTTCT
CGCTGCTCTTTGAGCCTGCAGACACCTGGGGGGATACGGGGAAAAAGCTTTAGGCTGAAAGAGAGATTTA
GAATGACAGAATCATAGAACGGCCTGCGTACGGATGGGGCTCTAGCTCTAGAGCTTGATATCGAATTCCT
GCAGCCCCGCTAGAGGGACAGCCCCCCCCCAAAGCCCCCAGGGATGTAATTACGTCCCTCCCCCGCTAGG
GGGCAGCAGCGAGCCGCCCGGGGCTCCGCTCCGGTCCGGCGCTCCCCCCGCATCCCCGAGCCGGCAGCGT
GCGGGGACAGCCCGGGCACGGGGAAGGTGGCACGGGATCGCTTTCCTCTGAACGCTTCTCGCTGCTCTTT
GAGCCTGCAGACACCTGGGGGGATACGGGGAAAAAGCTTTAGGCTGAAAGAGAGATTTAGAATGACAGAA
TCATAGAACGGCCTGGGCGCGCCTGGTGGCGAACGATCAACAGACGGGAGATTGCCAAGGTCTTGACAAA
CGAGTGCTAGTACAAGATCTGAATTCGGATCCAGAGTGAGGACTACCTATAGAAGTAAGAGTGAGGACAA
TCGTATACAAGTAGATCCAGAGTGAGGACTACCTATAGAAGTAAGAGTGAGGACAATCGTATACAAGTAG
ATCCAGAGTGAGGACTACCTATAGAAGTAAGAGTGAGGACAATCGTATACAAGTAGATCCCTCTAGAGGG
AGATCCAGAGTGAGGACTACCTATAGAAGTAAGAGTGAGGACAATCGTATACAAGTAGATCCAGAGTGAG
GACTACCTATAGAAGTAAGAGTGAGGACAATCGTATACAAGTAGATCCAGAGTGAGGACTACCTATAGAA
GTAAGAGTGAGGACAATCGTATACAAGTAGATCCCTCTAGAGGGTATATAATGGGGGCCACTAGTCTACT
ACCAGAGCTCATCGCTAGCGCCACCATGGTGAGCGAGCTGATTAAGGAGAACATGCACATGAAGCTGTAT
ATGGAGGGCACCGTGAACAACCACCACTTCAAGTGTACCTCCGAGGGCGAAGGCAAGCCCTACGAGGGCA
CCCAGACCATGAGAATCAAGGCGGTCGAGGGCGGCCCTCTCCCCTTCGCCTTCGACATCCTGGCTACCAG
CTTCATGTACGGCAGCAAAACCTTCATCAACCACACCCAGGGCATCCCCGACTTCTTTAAGCAGTCCTTC
CCCGAGGGCTTCACATGGGAGAGAGTCACCACATACGAAGATGGGGGCGTGCTGACCGCTACCCAGGACA
CCAGCCTCCAGGACGGCTGCCTCATCTACAACGTCAAGATCAGAGGGGTGAACTTCCCATCCAACGGCCC
TGTGATGCAGAAGAAAACACTCGGCTGGGAGGCCTCCACCGAAACCCTGTACCCCGCTGACGGCGGCCTG
GAAGGCAGAGCCGACATGGCCCTGAAGCTCGTGGGCGGGGGCCACCTGATCTGCAACTTGAAAACCACAT
ACAGATCCAAGAAACCCGCTAAGAACCTCAAGATGCCCGGCGTCTACTATGTGGACAGGAGACTGGAAAG
AATCAAGGAGGCCGACAAAGAAACCTACGTCGAGCAGCACGAGGTGGCTGTGGCCAGATACTGCGACCTC
CCTAGCAAACTGGGGCACAGATGAGCGGCCGCTCGAGTCTAGAGGGCCCGTTTAAACCCGCTGATCAGCC
TCGACTGTGCCTTCTAGTTGCCAGCCATCTGTTGTTTGCCCCTCCCCCGTGCCTTCCTTGACCCTGGAAG
GTGCCACTCCCACTGTCCTTTCCTAATAAAATGAGGAAATTGCATCGCATTGTCTGAGTAGGTGTCATTC
TATTCTGGGGGGTGGGGTGGGGCAGGACAGCAAGGGGGAGGATTGGGAAGTCAATAGCAGGCATGCTGGG
GATGCGGTGGGCTCTATGGCTTCTGAGGCAGGTCGAGGGTACATGCGCCTTACTCCTTGTGAGCGCATCG
CGATAAGCTCTAGAGGGACAGCCCCCCCCCAAAGCCCCCAGGGATGTAATTACGTCCCTCCCCCGCTAGG
GGGCAGCAGCGAGCCGCCCGGGGCTCCGCTCCGGTCCGGCGCTCCCCCCGCATCCCCGAGCCGGCAGCGT
GCGGGGACAGCCCGGGCACGGGGAAGGTGGCACGGGATCGCTTTCCTCTGAACGCTTCTCGCTGCTCTTT
GAGCCTGCAGACACCTGGGGGGATACGGGGAAAAAGCTTTAGGCTGAAAGAGAGATTTAGAATGACAGAA
TCATAGAACGGCCTGCGTACGGATGGGGCTCTAGCTCTAGAGCTTGATATCGAATTCCTGCAGCCCCGCT
AGAGGGACAGCCCCCCCCCAAAGCCCCCAGGGATGTAATTACGTCCCTCCCCCGCTAGGGGGCAGCAGCG
AGCCGCCCGGGGCTCCGCTCCGGTCCGGCGCTCCCCCCGCATCCCCGAGCCGGCAGCGTGCGGGGACAGC
CCGGGCACGGGGAAGGTGGCACGGGATCGCTTTCCTCTGAACGCTTCTCGCTGCTCTTTGAGCCTGCAGA
CACCTGGGGGGATACGGGGAAAAAGCTTTAGGCTGAAAGAGAGATTTAGAATGACAGAATCATAGAACGG
CCTGGGCGCGCCTGGTGGCGAACGATCAACAGACGGGAGAGGGCAAAACCGATGTTGACGGACTAATCCT
GACAAGATCTGGGGAGGTCGCTGAGTAGTGCGCGAGCAAAATTTAAGCTACAACAAGGCAAGGCTTGACC
GACAATTGCATGAAGAATCTGCTTAGGGTTAGGCGTTTTGCGCTGCTTCGCGATGTACGGGCCAGATATA
CGCGTGAGTAATTCATACAAAAGGACTCGCCCCTGCCTTGGGGAATCCCAGGGACCGTCGTTAAACTCCC
ACTAACGTAGAACCCAGAGATCGCTGCGTTCCCGCCCCCTCACCCGCCCGCTCTCGTCATCACTGAGGTG
GAGAAGAGCATGCGTGAGGCTCCGGTGCCCGTCAGTGGGCAGAGCGCACATCGCCCACAGTCCCCGAGAA
GTTGGGGGGAGGGGTCGGCAATTGAACCGGTGCCTAGAGAAGGTGGCGCGGGGTAAACTGGGAAAGTGAT
GTCGTGTACTGGCTCCGCCTTTTTCCCGAGGGTGGGGGAGAACCGTATATAAGTGCAGTAGTCGCCGTGA
ACGTTCTTTTTCGCAACGGGTTTGCCGCCAGAACACAGGTAAGTGCCGTGTGTGGTTCCCGCGGGCCTGG
CCTCTTTACGGGTTATGGCCCTTGCGTGCCTTGAATTACTTCCACGCCCCTGGCTGCAGTACGTGATTCT
TGATCCCGAGCTTCGGGTTGGAAGTGGGTGGGAGAGTTCGAGGCCTTGCGCTTAAGGAGCCCCTTCGCCT
CGTGCTTGAGTTGAGGCCTGGCTTGGGCGCTGGGGCCGCCGCGTGCGAATCTGGTGGCACCTTCGCGCCT
GTCTCGCTGCTTTCGATAAGTCTCTAGCCATTTAAAATTTTTGATGACCTGCTGCGACGCTTTTTTTCTG
GCAAGATAGTCTTGTAAATGCGGGCCAAGATCTGCACACTGGTATTTCGGTTTTTGGGGCCGCGGGCGGC
GACGGGGCCCGTGCGTCCCAGCGCACATGTTCGGCGAGGCGGGGCCTGCGAGCGCGGCCACCGAGAATCG
GACGGGGGTAGTCTCAAGCTGGCCGGCCTGCTCTGGTGCCTGGCCTCGCGCCGCCGTGTATCGCCCCGCC
CTGGGCGGCAAGGCTGGCCCGGTCGGCACCAGTTGCGTGAGCGGAAAGATGGCCGCTTCCCGGCCCTGCT
GCAGGGAGCTCAAAATGGAGGACGCGGCGCTCGGGAGAGCGGGCGGGTGAGTCACCCACACAAAGGAAAA
GGGCCTTTCCGTCCTCAGCCGTCGCTTCATGTGACTCCACGGAGTACCGGGCGCCGTCCAGGCACCTCGA
TTAGTTCTCGAGCTTTTGGAGTACGTCGTCTTTAGGTTGGGGGGAGGGGTTTTATGCGATGGAGTTTCCC
CACACTGAGTGGGTGGAGACTGAAGTTAGGCCAGCTTGGCACTTGATGTAATTCTCCTTGGAATTTGCCC
TTTTTGAGTTTGGATCTTGGTTCATTCTCAAGCCTCAGACAGTGGTTCAAAGTTTTTTTCTTCCATTTCA
GGTGTCGTGAGAGCTCGTTTAGTGAACCGTCAGATCGCCTGGAGACGCCATCCACGCTGTTTTGACCTCC
ATAGAAGAGACCGGGACCGATCCAAATTCTCGAGGCTAGCGCCACCATGGATTATAAGGATCACGATGGC
GACTACAAGGACCACGATATTGACTACAAAGACGATGACGATAAAATGGCTCCTAAGAAAAAGCGCAAAG
TCGGTATCCATGGCGTTCCCGTCGACGGTGGACTGCAGGCCCCACCAACCGATGTTTCTTTAGGTGATGA
GTTACATTTGGACGGTGAGGACGTAGCTATGGCACATGCAGATGCCTTAGACGATTTTGACTTGGATATG
TTAGGAGATGGAGATTCACCAGGACCTGGTTTCACACCACACGATTCAGCTCCATACGGTGCTTTGGACA
TGGCCGATTTCGAATTTGAACAGATGTTTACTGATGCCTTGGGTATAGACGAATACGGTGGTGGAGCTAG
ACCCGGGGAGCGCCCCTTCCAGTGTCGCATTTGCATGCGGAACTTTTCGCGCCAGGACAGGCTTGACAGG
CATACCCGTACTCATACCGGTGAAAAACCGTTTCAGTGTCGGATCTGTATGCGAAATTTCTCCCAGAAGG
AGCACTTGGCGGGGCATCTACGTACGCACACCGGCGAGAAGCCATTCCAATGCCGAATATGCATGCGCAA
CTTCAGTCGCCGCGACAACCTGAACCGGCACCTAAAAACCCACCTGAGAGGATCTTAAGCGGCCGCTCGA
GTCTAGAGGGCCCGTTTAAACCCGCTGATCAGCCTCGACTGTGCCTTCTAGTTGCCAGCCATCTGTTGTT
TGCCCCTCCCCCGTGCCTTCCTTGACCCTGGAAGGTGCCACTCCCACTGTCCTTTCCTAATAAAATGAGG
AAATTGCATCGCATTGTCTGAGTAGGTGTCATTCTATTCTGGGGGGTGGGGTGGGGCAGGACAGCAAGGG
GGAGGATTGGGAAGTCAATAGCAGGCATGCTGGGGATGCGGTGGGCTCTATGGCTTCTGAGGCAGGTCGA
AGAACTATTTCCTGGCTGTTACGCGAGCGCATCGCGATAAGCTCTAGAGGGACAGCCCCCCCCCAAAGCC
CCCAGGGATGTAATTACGTCCCTCCCCCGCTAGGGGGCAGCAGCGAGCCGCCCGGGGCTCCGCTCCGGTC
CGGCGCTCCCCCCGCATCCCCGAGCCGGCAGCGTGCGGGGACAGCCCGGGCACGGGGAAGGTGGCACGGG
ATCGCTTTCCTCTGAACGCTTCTCGCTGCTCTTTGAGCCTGCAGACACCTGGGGGGATACGGGGAAAAAG
CTTTAGGCTGAAAGAGAGATTTAGAATGACAGAATCATAGAACGGCCTGCGTACGGATGGGGCTCTAGCT
CTAGAGCTTGATATCGAATTCCTGCAGCCCCGCTAGAGGGACAGCCCCCCCCCAAAGCCCCCAGGGATGT
AATTACGTCCCTCCCCCGCTAGGGGGCAGCAGCGAGCCGCCCGGGGCTCCGCTCCGGTCCGGCGCTCCCC
CCGCATCCCCGAGCCGGCAGCGTGCGGGGACAGCCCGGGCACGGGGAAGGTGGCACGGGATCGCTTTCCT
CTGAACGCTTCTCGCTGCTCTTTGAGCCTGCAGACACCTGGGGGGATACGGGGAAAAAGCTTTAGGCTGA
AAGAGAGATTTAGAATGACAGAATCATAGAACGGCCTGGGCGCGCCTGGTGGCGAACGATCAACAGACGG
GAGAGGACTAAATAGTAGTTCAGACGCCGTTAAGCGCAAGATCTGGGGAGGTCGCTGAGTAGTGCGCGAG
CAAAATTTAAGCTACAACAAGGCAAGGCTTGACCGACAATTGCATGAAGAATCTGCTTAGGGTTAGGCGT
TTTGCGCTGCTTCGCGATGTACGGGCCAGATATACGCGTGAGTAATTCATACAAAAGGACTCGCCCCTGC
CTTGGGGAATCCCAGGGACCGTCGTTAAACTCCCACTAACGTAGAACCCAGAGATCGCTGCGTTCCCGCC
CCCTCACCCGCCCGCTCTCGTCATCACTGAGGTGGAGAAGAGCATGCGTGAGGCTCCGGTGCCCGTCAGT
GGGCAGAGCGCACATCGCCCACAGTCCCCGAGAAGTTGGGGGGAGGGGTCGGCAATTGAACCGGTGCCTA
GAGAAGGTGGCGCGGGGTAAACTGGGAAAGTGATGTCGTGTACTGGCTCCGCCTTTTTCCCGAGGGTGGG
GGAGAACCGTATATAAGTGCAGTAGTCGCCGTGAACGTTCTTTTTCGCAACGGGTTTGCCGCCAGAACAC
AGGTAAGTGCCGTGTGTGGTTCCCGCGGGCCTGGCCTCTTTACGGGTTATGGCCCTTGCGTGCCTTGAAT
TACTTCCACGCCCCTGGCTGCAGTACGTGATTCTTGATCCCGAGCTTCGGGTTGGAAGTGGGTGGGAGAG
TTCGAGGCCTTGCGCTTAAGGAGCCCCTTCGCCTCGTGCTTGAGTTGAGGCCTGGCTTGGGCGCTGGGGC
CGCCGCGTGCGAATCTGGTGGCACCTTCGCGCCTGTCTCGCTGCTTTCGATAAGTCTCTAGCCATTTAAA
ATTTTTGATGACCTGCTGCGACGCTTTTTTTCTGGCAAGATAGTCTTGTAAATGCGGGCCAAGATCTGCA
CACTGGTATTTCGGTTTTTGGGGCCGCGGGCGGCGACGGGGCCCGTGCGTCCCAGCGCACATGTTCGGCG
AGGCGGGGCCTGCGAGCGCGGCCACCGAGAATCGGACGGGGGTAGTCTCAAGCTGGCCGGCCTGCTCTGG
TGCCTGGCCTCGCGCCGCCGTGTATCGCCCCGCCCTGGGCGGCAAGGCTGGCCCGGTCGGCACCAGTTGC
GTGAGCGGAAAGATGGCCGCTTCCCGGCCCTGCTGCAGGGAGCTCAAAATGGAGGACGCGGCGCTCGGGA
GAGCGGGCGGGTGAGTCACCCACACAAAGGAAAAGGGCCTTTCCGTCCTCAGCCGTCGCTTCATGTGACT
CCACGGAGTACCGGGCGCCGTCCAGGCACCTCGATTAGTTCTCGAGCTTTTGGAGTACGTCGTCTTTAGG
TTGGGGGGAGGGGTTTTATGCGATGGAGTTTCCCCACACTGAGTGGGTGGAGACTGAAGTTAGGCCAGCT
TGGCACTTGATGTAATTCTCCTTGGAATTTGCCCTTTTTGAGTTTGGATCTTGGTTCATTCTCAAGCCTC
AGACAGTGGTTCAAAGTTTTTTTCTTCCATTTCAGGTGTCGTGAGAGCTCGTTTAGTGAACCGTCAGATC
GCCTGGAGACGCCATCCACGCTGTTTTGACCTCCATAGAAGAGAACGGGACCGATCCAAATTCTCGAGGC
TAGCGCCACCATGGTGAGCAAGGGCGAGGAGCTGTTCACCGGGGTGGTGCCCATCCTGGTCGAGCTGGAC
GGCGACGTAAACGGCCACAAGTTCAGCGTGAGGGGCGAGGGCGAGGGCGATGCCACCAACGGCAAGCTGA
CCCTGAAGTTCATCTGCACCACCGGCAAGCTGCCCGTGCCCTGGCCCACCCTCGTGACCACCCTGAGCCA
CGGCGTGCAGTGCTTCGCCCGCTACCCCGACCACATGAAGCAGCACGACTTCTTCAAGTCCGCCATGCCC
GAAGGCTACGTCCAGGAGCGCACCATCTTCTTCAAGGACGACGGCACCTACAAGACCCGCGCCGAGGTGA
AGTTCGAGGGCGACACCCTAGTGAACCGCATCGAGCTGAAGGGCGTCGACTTCAAGGAGGACGGCAACAT
CCTGGGGCACAAGCTGGAGTACAACTTCAACAGCCACAACATCTATATCATGGCCGTCAAGCAGAAGAAC
GGCATCAAGGTGAACTTCAAGATCCGCCACAACGTGGAGGACGGCAGCGTGCAGCTCGCCGACCACTACC
AGCAGAACACCCCCATCGGCGACGGCCCCGTGCTGCTGCCCGACAGCCACTACCTGAGCACCCAGTCCGT
GCTGAGCAAAGACCCCAACGAGAAGCGCGATCACATGGTCCTGCTGGAGTTCCGCACCGCCGCCGGGATC
ACTCTCGGCATGGACGAGCTGTACAAGGAATTCGGTAGCAAGCTTGGTAGTGGAGCAACTAACTTTTCCC
TGCTCAAACAAGCCGGGGATGTAGAGGAGAACCCCGGCCCCGCCCCCCTTAAGATGGCCAAGCCTTTGTC
TCAAGAAGAATCCACCCTCATTGAAAGAGCAACGGCTACAATCAACAGCATCCCCATCTCTGAGGACTAC
AGCGTCGCCAGCGCAGCTCTCTCTAGCGACGGCCGCATCTTCACTGGTGTCAATGTATATCATTTTACTG
GGGGACCTTGTGCAGAACTCGTGGTGCTGGGCACTGCTGCTGCTGCGGCAGCTGGCAACCTGACTTGTAT
CGTCGCGATCGGAAATGAGAACAGGGGCATCTTGAGCCCCTGCGGACGGTGCCGACAGGTGCTTCTCGAT
CTGCATCCTGGGATCAAAGCCATAGTGAAGGACAGTGATGGACAGCCGACGGCAGTTGGGATTCGTGAAT
TGCTGCCCTCTGGTTATGTGTGGGAGGGCTAAGCGGCCGCTCGAGTCTAGAGGGCCCGTTTAAACCCGCT
GATCAGCCTCGACTGTGCCTTCTAGTTGCCAGCCATCTGTTGTTTGCCCCTCCCCCGTGCCTTCCTTGAC
CCTGGAAGGTGCCACTCCCACTGTCCTTTCCTAATAAAATGAGGAAATTGCATCGCATTGTCTGAGTAGG
TGTCATTCTATTCTGGGGGGTGGGGTGGGGCAGGACAGCAAGGGGGAGGATTGGGAAGTCAATAGCAGGC
ATGCTGGGGATGCGGTGGGCTCTATGGCTTCTGAGGCAGGTCGAAGAGACTGCCCGACACATCTTAGTGA
GCGCATCGCGATAAGCTCTAGAGGGACAGCCCCCCCCCAAAGCCCCCAGGGATGTAATTACGTCCCTCCC
CCGCTAGGGGGCAGCAGCGAGCCGCCCGGGGCTCCGCTCCGGTCCGGCGCTCCCCCCGCATCCCCGAGCC
GGCAGCGTGCGGGGACAGCCCGGGCACGGGGAAGGTGGCACGGGATCGCTTTCCTCTGAACGCTTCTCGC
TGCTCTTTGAGCCTGCAGACACCTGGGGGGATACGGGGAAAAAGCTTTAGGCTGAAAGAGAGATTTAGAA
TGACAGAATCATAGAACGGCCTGCGTACGGATGGGGCTCTAGCTCTAGAGCTTGATATCGAATTCCTGCA
GCCCCGCTAGAGGGACAGCCCCCCCCCAAAGCCCCCAGGGATGTAATTACGTCCCTCCCCCGCTAGGGGG
CAGCAGCGAGCCGCCCGGGGCTCCGCTCCGGTCCGGCGCTCCCCCCGCATCCCCGAGCCGGCAGCGTGCG
GGGACAGCCCGGGCACGGGGAAGGTGGCACGGGATCGCTTTCCTCTGAACGCTTCTCGCTGCTCTTTGAG
CCTGCAGACACCTGGGGGGATACGGGGAAAAAGCTTTAGGCTGAAAGAGAGATTTAGAATGACAGAATCA
TAGAACGGCCTGGGCGCGCCTGGTGGCGAACGATCAACAGACGGGAGAGGTTACGAGGATGCACATGTGA
CCGAGGGATGGAACGACGCGTAACTCACGTTAAGGGATTTTGGTCATGAGCTTGCGCCGTCCCGTCAAGT
CAGCGTAATGCTCTGCCAGTGTTACAACCAATTAACCAATTCTGATTAGAAAAACTCATCGAGCATCAAA
TGAAACTGCAATTTATTCATATCAGGATTATCAATACCATATTTTTGAAAAAGCCGTTTCTGTAATGAAG
GAGAAAACTCACCGAGGCAGTTCCATAGGATGGCAAGATCCTGGTATCGGTCTGCGATTCCGACTCGTCC
AACATCAATACAACCTATTAATTTCCCCTCGTCAAAAATAAGGTTATCAAGTGAGAAATCACCATGAGTG
ACGACTGAATCCGGTGAGAATGGCAAAAGTTTATGCATTTCTTTCCAGACTTGTTCAACAGGCCAGCCAT
TACGCTCGTCATCAAAATCACTCGCATCAACCAAACCGTTATTCATTCGTGATTGCGCCTGAGCGAGACG
AAATACGCGATCGCTGTTAAAAGGACAATTACAAACAGGAATCGAATGCAACCGGCGCAGGAACACTGCC
AGCGCATCAACAATATTTTCACCTGAATCAGGATATTCTTCTAATACCTGGAATGCTGTTTTTCCGGGGA
TCGCAGTGGTGAGTAACCATGCATCATCAGGAGTACGGATAAAATGCTTGATGGTCGGAAGAGGCATAAA
TTCCGTCAGCCAGTTTAGTCTGACCATCTCATCTGTAACATCATTGGCAACGCTACCTTTGCCATGTTTC
AGAAACAACTCTGGCGCATCGGGCTTCCCATACAAGCGATAGATTGTCGCACCTGATTGCCCGACATTAT
CGCGAGCCCATTTATACCCATATAAATCAGCATCCATGTTGGAATTTAATCGCGGCCTCGACGTTTCCCG
TTGAATATGGCTCATAACACCCCTTGTATTACTGTTTATGTAAGCAGACAGTTTTATTGTTCATGATGAT
ATATTTTTATCTTGTGCAATGTAACATCAGAGATTTTGAGACACGGGCCATGCTAGCTCCAGCAAAAGGC
CAGGAACCGTAAAAAGGCCGCGTTGCTGGCGTTTTTCCATAGGCTCCGCCCCCCTGACGAGCATCACAAA
AATCGACGCTCAAGTCAGAGGTGGCGAAACCCGACAGGACTATAAAGATACCAGGCGTTTCCCCCTGGAA
GCTCCCTCGTGCGCTCTCCTGTTCCGACCCTGCCGCTTACCGGATACCTGTCCGCCTTTCTCCCTTCGGG
AAGCGTGGCGCTTTCTCATAGCTCACGCTGTAGGTATCTCAGTTCGGTGTAGGTCGTTCGCTCCAAGCTG
GGCTGTGTGCACGAACCCCCCGTTCAGCCCGACCGCTGCGCCTTATCCGGTAACTATCGTCTTGAGTCCA
ACCCGGTAAGACACGACTTATCGCCACTGGCAGCAGCCACTGGTAACAGGATTAGCAGAGCGAGGTATGT
AGGCGGTGCTACAGAGTTCTTGAAGTGGTGGCCTAACTAC
