>Addgene plasmid #138738 | pHIE057 ZF43x12-S mKate2 EF1a VP16-ZF43 EF1a EBFP2-P2A-BlastR | depositor partial sequence | sequence record 268142 | ZF43x12-Spaced promoter
AGATCTGAATTCGGATCCAGAGTGAGGACTACCTATAGAAGTAAGAGTGAGGACAATCGTATACAAGTAG
ATCCAGAGTGAGGACTACCTATAGAAGTAAGAGTGAGGACAATCGTATACAAGTAGATCCAGAGTGAGGA
CTACCTATAGAAGTAAGAGTGAGGACAATCGTATACAAGTAGATCCCTCTAGAGGGAGATCCAGAGTGAG
GACTACCTATAGAAGTAAGAGTGAGGACAATCGTATACAAGTAGATCCAGAGTGAGGACTACCTATAGAA
GTAAGAGTGAGGACAATCGTATACAAGTAGATCCAGAGTGAGGACTACCTATAGAAGTAAGAGTGAGGAC
AATCGTATACAAGTAGATCCCTCTAGAGGGTATATAATGGGGGCCACTAGTCTACTACCAGAGCTCATCG
CTAGC
