>Addgene plasmid #138738 | pHIE057 ZF43x12-S mKate2 EF1a VP16-ZF43 EF1a EBFP2-P2A-BlastR | depositor partial sequence | sequence record 268143 | VP16-ZF43 gene
ATGGATTATAAGGATCACGATGGCGACTACAAGGACCACGATATTGACTACAAAGACGATGACGATAAAA
TGGCTCCTAAGAAAAAGCGCAAAGTCGGTATCCATGGCGTTCCCGTCGACGGTGGACTGCAGGCCCCACC
AACCGATGTTTCTTTAGGTGATGAGTTACATTTGGACGGTGAGGACGTAGCTATGGCACATGCAGATGCC
TTAGACGATTTTGACTTGGATATGTTAGGAGATGGAGATTCACCAGGACCTGGTTTCACACCACACGATT
CAGCTCCATACGGTGCTTTGGACATGGCCGATTTCGAATTTGAACAGATGTTTACTGATGCCTTGGGTAT
AGACGAATACGGTGGTGGAGCTAGACCCGGGGAGCGCCCCTTCCAGTGTCGCATTTGCATGCGGAACTTT
TCGCGCCAGGACAGGCTTGACAGGCATACCCGTACTCATACCGGTGAAAAACCGTTTCAGTGTCGGATCT
GTATGCGAAATTTCTCCCAGAAGGAGCACTTGGCGGGGCATCTACGTACGCACACCGGCGAGAAGCCATT
CCAATGCCGAATATGCATGCGCAACTTCAGTCGCCGCGACAACCTGAACCGGCACCTAAAAACCCACCTG
AGAGGATCTTAA
